>Addgene plasmid #109622 | actc1b-mKate2-rab32b | depositor full sequence | sequence record 206559 | Full Sequence
CCACCTAAATTGTAAGCGTTAATATTTTGTTAAAATTCGCGTTAAATTTTTGTTAAATCAGCTCATTTTT
TAACCAATAGGCCGAAATCGGCAAAATCCCTTATAAATCAAAAGAATAGACCGAGATAGGGT
[37 nt withheld, positions 133-169]
AAAGAACGTGGACTCCAACGTCAAAGG
[32 nt withheld, positions 197-228]
GCTGGCTAAGAACTCATCAGCCTCCCCGGTCCATCTACCCACGTACCAATGCACCAATTGGCCACAATGA
CGGCTACTACATGGTGCCATTCCTTCCTCTTTATAGGAATGGAGACTACCTCCTGTCCAACAAGGCTCTT
GGATACGAGTACGCCTACCTGTTGGACCCAGGTCATTGCACAACACCAGAAATGCCCTCTGATCTGCAAA
AGACGTGAATATCTGTTCAGACACCCATATCCACTCTGTTCCACACAGGTCAGAGGTTTGTCCAGGAGTT
CTTGACAGAGGTGTAAAAAGTACTCAAAAATTTTACTCAAGTGAAAGTACAAGTACTTAGGGAAAATTTT
ACTCAATTAAAAGTAAAAGTATCTGGCTAGAATCTTACTTGAGTAAAAGTAAAAAAGTACTCCATTAAAA
TTGTACTTGAGTATTAAGGAAGTAAAAGTAAAAGCAAGAAAGAAAACTAGAGATTCTTGTTTAAGCTTTT
AATCTCAAAAAACATTAAATGAAATGCATACAAGGTTTTATCCTGCTTTAGAACTGTTTGTATTTAATTA
TCAAACTATAAGACAGACAATCTAATGCCAGTACACGCTACTCAAAGTTGTAAAACCTCAGATTTAACTT
CAGTAGAAGCTGATTCTCAAAATTGTTAGTGTCAAGCCTAGCTCTTTTGGGGCTGAAAAGCAATCCTGCA
GTGCTGAAAAGCCTCTCACAGGCAGCCGATGCGGGAAGAGGTGTATTAGTCTTGATAGAGAGGCTGCAAA
TAGCAGGAAACGTGAGCAGAGACTCCCTGGTGTCTGAAACACAGGCCAGATGGGCCCTCGAGCAGGAAAC
AGCTATGACCATGATTACGCCAAGCTATCAACTTTGTATAGAAAAGTTGGCACGCGCAGATTCCGTGTGG
GCCTGGTAATATCTTACCATTTTAAGCTATTTTAAGATTAGGGAAAAAAATTAAATAAAACTACTTTAAA
ATTACTTTCCTTAAAAAGCAACATATTTATTTAGTTTTTGTTTAACTGGCTCAAGATTGTAATATTTTAC
TTTTACATGTTTTTTTTAAGTACCTAAATGTGTTCAAAAGTAAAGTATGTTATTGTTTTTTTTTTTTTAA
TGTTAGCTAAGCTTTAAATTGTAATATATTACTTTTAAAAGTGACTTTTTAAAAATGTAAATAAAAAAGT
AACTATAAATGTGTAATGCATGTTATTTCTGTGGGTTTTTTAATTTTCATCTCAACTGGGCTTACAATTT
TAACATAATAAAAATCAAATCAAATCAAATCAGGCCCTTATTTGTCACATACACTCTTGTATACTGAAAT
AAACTAAATGTTGAGAAAAATTTAAATACACCAAAATAACGCATACCTTTTTTGTAATTACCTAAGTAAA
ACATTTAGTTCCTTTTTTAAGTGACTCAAGATTGTAATCTATTAATTGTAAAAGATAAAACTAGTGATCA
ATCTGACGTGCTTCTATGCAGCCTGTGAGATTAATTGTGATGTTTAATTATTAAACAATTTAAATGGATC
AAACATTTCACATGTGCTTATTGTGTCCAACAAAACCAGCAGAAGCACTTAAAAATATTGCATGACAACA
TGAGTTTTTAATGTAAATTATATATACTTCCTAAACGAAGTTAATCATATTTTCTAAAATAATAATGTCA
TTGAAATATTTAAATAAATGATAANCTTTAGTTGATTCAACATAAAATTGAAAGCAATAAGGACTTTTTT
TTTTTTACAGCGGTGAAGCAAAAGCNTGNAAATAATCATATAAATATAATAAATAAATAAATAAAATAAT
GGTTCTTGGTGCAAATATGAACACTTTAAATAAATATAGAATAAATATGATCAATAAGTCATAACGACGT
GTTTTATGTTGATTATAATTTAAACATGTTTCTAACGCAAGTTTTAAAAACTGTTTTAAAGTATTATTTT
AAGTTATAAGATCAATTTGACTCAACATTTTGTAGTGAAAATATGTTGTGTAAAATTAATATAATATACA
CTATAAAAATGCAAGGTTCCACACAATTCATTCATGTTGTCCCAACACAAATCGATTAAGTTAACAAATA
TATGTGGATTGAACATAAAAAATTAAGTTGTCCCAATGAAATCTCAAGAATTGTGTTGTTTCAGCTCATT
TTAAATAAGTAGTTTTAACAAGTAAAAAATAACATATTTTTGAGTGTGTATATATATATATTTATATATT
ACAAAATATAATAATATAAAATGTAAAAGATATAAACCATGCTACATATATTTAAGAGCTATTTTGCACA
TTACTTTTTTGCAAGCCATTTGAGTGTTTTTTTACAAATATATATTAGCTAAATATACAATATCTTAAAT
ATACAATTAATCAGACATGCAAAAAATGCATTTAACCTACATAAAAATACATGATCAACATATGTTTTAT
GCTGATTACAACTAAATCAAACGTAATGAAATTAATTTATAAAAGCGATTTAAATATGTCAATATTTTAA
GTTAAAATCACTTGAAACCTACTATAAATGAACTTAAATTTAAAAAATCTCCTTTAATTCCAATGCAGCA
CTGTTGTTTTTTCAGCTGAGGACCCCCGGTGCAGATGGTTGGCCCCCGGCCCGCTATTCTAAGGAAGCCT
TTCTTAATTTTAGGGCGGCGCTGCATGCGCTCAGATCAGATTCACGGGTGGAGAGGGTTATTTTCTCTTT
TTTATTTTTTCTTGCCTGCTCATATTTGGGCCTGTGTGAACCCCAGGCTCCGCCTCGGCCCCCAGGAGCC
GCTCTTATTTAAAGGGGATCCTCGCCTTCAGTCTTCGTCCCAGTGGAAGCATCAGTCTTGTGATAACAAC
TTGGTGAGTCCTACAGACCAGCGCTCGACTCTAGGCTTTAAATGCATTGATTTCTCTGGATTAGCTACCG
GGAGAGTTTTAACTTTGCTTATTAGTCTTGTGCTTGAACTGCTAGGTTTAAAGAGGGTTTTCTCTAATGC
ATGCATGAAGCGACAGCTGAAAACCAGAAATAGAGCGTTTGTCCTCCTGTTAAACTCTAGCCTTTCTTTG
GCATTTGTCAGTCCGAGTCTTCAGCTGCCGGCAGGAGATTGGGTTTCAGTAACACTTGCTGAGCACAAAC
TACACGTGCTTCCTTCAGATTTAATTCATTATTAATCATTCTAGATTTAAATGATCTTCTTACTCATTGC
TGATTATTTTAGCCTTGCGGAGCAGATTAAATGAGCACGTGTTTATTAAGATTGATTTAAATATAATTAA
TATTTCACCACTGTAGTTTTAAAATTGCCTTCTAAGTCATGGTTGATTTTTAATAGGTATCGGCTCTAAT
TAGATTACTATTTTGGTTTTTAAATGTTATTTCTATTTCATTTGTAGGCTCGTTTTTAATGTGATTTTAT
TAGATTCTAGTTTTAAAATCATCTTTTAGCCTTACTGAGCAGACTGAATGAACATGTTTCATTAAGATTA
ACTTCATTATAGTTAATTATTTAATCATTCTAGTGGATTATAAATCAGCTCTATTTAAATTGATTGTCGT
GTTTATTTCTATTTGATTTTTGATTATTTTTTAAGGTCGTTTTTATGTGATTTTTCCCCGATTCTAATTT
TAAACTAATTGTTTGATTTTTATATGATTCGACTCTTTTTAAATGAATTGTTTTGCTTTTTTTATTGAGC
ATATATATATATTATACAATTTCAATCAACAATTGTTGTGCTTTTTAAATGTTGTTTCTATTTCATTTCT
AGGGTCGATTTTATTCGATTCTAGTTTTAAAATCGTGATTTCTAACTCCTAACCTTACTGAGCAGACTGA
ATGAACATGTTTCATCAAGATTAACTTCATTATAGTTAATTATTGAATCGGGCTAGTGGTTTATAAATCA
GCTCTATTATAAATTAATTGTCATCATTATTTCTATTTAATTTTTATTATTTTTTTAGGATTATTTTTAA
GGGATTTTTTTCACGTTCTAGTTTTAAACTCAATGCTCATTACTGCTCACCCTTGCTGAGCAGTCTTTCG
TTAAGATTAAATTAATTAATAACCCATTCTAGTTTTAAAACAGTGTCTTAAGGCATAGCTGATATTTTAC
AAGTTTACTATTTAATATATCTCCATTTCTTTTTTTAGGGTCGATTTCATCTGATTTGATTAATTTTTAT
TATCTTCACTAAGCTTTTTGTTCTAGGTTTTATTCTCAGTATTATTACTGTTATATTTGAACTGAATTTC
TCCTCATAGTTTATTCATTTTATTTATTTATTTTTTGTTTATTCGCTATTTTGTATTTTAGTTTTTAATT
AGAAATTTTATTAGAATCGTTTTGAACTAGTTTTTATGCACTCTAACATTAATATTAAATCATAACTATT
ATTTTTATTATAATTTATTTGTGTTTATCTTTTTGTGTAGCTTTCATGTGTTTTTATTTTAGTTTTATTA
TGTTTGCATTGAATTTTTTGGACTAGTTTATATAACGATATACAGAAAAGCCATGACAACAAATGTTTTT
ATAATACCTATTAAGTATAAGCTAATCAGATTTCCACTATTCTGTTCAAAGTTAACATTATTAGCCATTC
TGATGGATCATTTGACATTTGTCATATGTCTTTATGAACACTGCTCTTTCAGATGCCACTTTTAAAGCTG
TTTTTTACAGTAAATGAACGTTTATTATTATGACATTATTTCCTAAGGCCTCTAGAGTACAGCAGGATGT
GGCGTGTGCATTACTGTGTAATTATGCTGACTGTAAATGTGCATTTATAGACTGTCAGCATGTCTGACTG
TGCGCTGTTGTGATTTGTCCTGCACAGACCAAGGCAAGTTTGTACAAAAAAGCAGGCTGCCACCATGGTG
AGCGAGCTGATTAAGGAGAACATGCACATGAAGCTGTACATGGAGGGCACCGTGAACAACCACCACTTCA
AGTGCACATCCGAGGGCGAAGGCAAGCCCTACGAGGGCACCCAGACCATGAGAATCAAGGCGGTCGAGGG
CGGCCCTCTCCCCTTCGCCTTCGACATCCTGGCTACCAGCTTCATGTACGGCAGCAAAACCTTCATCAAC
CACACCCAGGGCATCCCCGACTTCTTTAAGCAGTCCTTCCCCGAGGGCTTCACATGGGAGAGAGTCACCA
CATACGAAGACGGGGGCGTGCTGACCGCTACCCAGGACACCAGCCTCCAGGACGGCTGCCTCATCTACAA
CGTCAAGATCAGAGGGGTGAACTTCCCATCCAACGGCCCTGTGATGCAGAAGAAAACACTCGGCTGGGAG
GCCTCCACCGAGACCCTGTACCCCGCTGACGGCGGCCTGGAAGGCAGAGCCGACATGGCCCTGAAGCTCG
TGGGCGGGGGCCACCTGATCTGCAACTTGAAGACCACATACAGATCCAAGAAACCCGCTAAGAACCTCAA
GATGCCCGGCGTCTACTATGTGGACAGAAGACTGGAAAGAATCAAGGAGGCCGACAAAGAGACCTACGTC
GAGCAGCACGAGGTGGCTGTGGCCAGATACTGCGACCTCCCTAGCAAACTGGGGCACAGAGACCCAGCTT
TCTTGTACAAAGTGGTGAGGAAAATGTCAGGAGACTCAGAGTTAGGATGCACTGAACATTTATTTAAAGT
TTTGGTGATTGGAGACCATAAAGTTGGGAAGAGCAGCTTTGTTAAACTCTATGTGAGGAATCAGTTTTAC
GAGGAGTTGAAAACCAGTATAGGTGTGGATTTTTCTATGAAGGTTATCGATTGGGACGCTCACACACGAG
TGAGATTGCAGTTTTGGGATATAGCTGGTCAAGAGCGTGTGCGAGGACTGAATCGTGTGTACTTCAGGGG
ACCCAGTGGTGCTTTTGTAGTATACGACCTGACAAGCGGCTCATCGCTGGATGGGGCTCTGAACTGGAAA
CGTGAACTCGATTGTCAAGTAATGTTGAAAAATGGCCATCCGATCCCTGCTGTTCTGCTGGCTAATAAAT
GTGATGAGACTAAAGTGAGCCGGAGGAACGCATCCCTTCTGGAGAAGCTCTGCCAGGAGAAGGGTTTTAC
TGGGTGCTTTCAGACTTCAGCAAAGGAGAATATCAATGTGGATGAAGCTGCTAAATTTCTTGTGAAGCAC
ATTCTCCAAATTAACGAAGAATCAATGAAAGAAGAAGAGCAGAAGATTCACCTCAAACCACACACAAACA
CAAACTCGGTCTGCTGCTGACAACTTTATTATACATAGTTGATAATTCACTGGCCGTCGTTTTACGGTAC
CATCGATGATGATCCAGACATGATAAGATACATTGATGAGTTTGGACAAACCACAACTAGAATGCAGTGA
AAAAAATGCTTTATTTGTGAAATTTGTGATGCTATTGCTTTATTTGTAACCATTATAAGCTGCAATAAAC
AAGTTAACAACAACAATTGCATTCATTTTATGTTTCAGGTTCAGGGGGAGGTGTGGGAGGTTTTTTAAAG
CAAGTAAAACCTCTACAAATGTGGTATGGCTGATTATGATCCTCTAGATCAGATCTGCGAAGATACGGCC
ACGGGTGCTCTTGATCCTGTGGCTGATTTTGGACTGTGCTGCTCGCAGCTGCTGATGAATCACATACTTC
CTCCATTTTCTTCCACTGATTGACTGTTATAATTTCCCTAATTTCCAGGTCAAGGTGCTGTGCATTGTGG
TAATAGATGTGACATGACGTCACTTCCAAAGGACCAATGAACATGTCTGACCAATTTCATATAATGTGAA
AACGATTTTCATAGGCAGAATAAATAACATTTAAATTAAACTGGGCATCAGCGCAATTCAATTGGTTTGG
TAATAGCAAGGGAAAATAGAATGAAGTGATCTCCAAAAAATAAGTACTTTTTGACTGTAAATAAAATTGT
AAGGAGTAAAAAGTACTTTTTTTTCTAAAAAAATGTAATTAAGTAAAAGTAAAAGTATTGATTTTTAATT
GTACTCAAGTAAAGTAAAAATCCCCAAAAATAATACTTAAGTACAGTAATCAAGTAAAATTACTCAAGTA
CTTTACACCTCTGGTTCTTGACCCCCTACCTTCAGCAAGCCCAGCAGATCCACTAGTTCTAGAGCGGCCG
CCACCGCGGTGGAGCTCCAGCTTTTGTTCCCTTTAGTGAGGGTTAATTGCGCGCTTGGCGTAATCATGGT
CATAGCTGTTTCCTGTGTGAAATTGTTATCCGCTCACAATTCCACACAACATACGAGCCGGAAGCATAAA
GTGTAAAGCCTGGGGTGCCTAATGAGTGAGCTAACTCACATTAATTGCGTTGCGCTCACTGCCCGCTTTC
CAGTCGGGAAACCTGTCGTGCCAGCTGCATTAATGAATCGGCCAACGCGCGGGGAGAGGCGGTTTGCGTA
TTGGGCGCTCTTCCGCTTCCTCGCTCACTGACTCGCTGCGCTCGGTCGTTCGGCTGCGGCGAGCGGTATC
AGCTCACTCAAAGGCGGTAATACGGTTATCCACAGAATCAGGGGATAACGCAGGAAAGAACATGTGAGCA
AAAGGCCAGCAAAAGGCCAGGAACCGTAAAAAGGCCGCGTTGCTGGCGTTTTTCCATAGGCTCCGCCCCC
CTGACGAGCATCACAAAAATCGACGCTCAAGTCAGAGGTGGCGAAACCCGACAGGACTATAAAGATACCA
GGCGTTTCCCCCTGGAAGCTCCCTCGTGCGCTCTCCTGTTCCGACCCTGCCGCTTACCGGATACCTGTCC
GCCTTTCTCCCTTCGGGAAGCGTGGCGCTTTCTCATAGCTCACGCTGTAGGTATCTCAGTTCGGTGTAGG
TCGTTCGCTCCAAGCTGGGCTGTGTGCACGAACCCCCCGTTCAGCCCGACCGCTGCGCCTTATCCGGTAA
CTATCGTCTTGAGTCCAACCCGGTAAGACACGACTTATCGCCACTGGCAGCAGCCACTGGTAACAGGATT
AGCAGAGCGAGGTATGTAGGCGGTGCTACAGAGTTCTTGAAGTGGTGGCCTAACTACGGCTACACTAGAA
GGACAGTATTTGGTATCTGCGCTCTGCTGAAGCCAGTTACCTTCGGAAAAAGAGTTGGTAGCTCTTGATC
CGGCAAACAAACCACCGCTGGTAGCGGTGGTTTTTTTGTTTGCAAGCAGCAGATTACGCGCAGAAAAAAA
GGATCTCAAGAAGATCCTTTGATCTTTTCTACGGGGTCTGACGCTCAGTGGAACGAAAACTCACGTTAAG
GGATTTTGGTCATGAGATTATCAAAAAGGATCTTCACCTAGATCCTTTTAAATTAAAAATGAAGTTTTAA
ATCAATCTAAAGTATATATGAGTAAACTTGGTCTGACAGTTACCAATGCTTAATCAGTGAGGCACCTATC
TCAGCGATCTGTCTATTTCGTTCATCCATAGTTGCCTGACTCCCCGTCGTGTAGATAACTACGATACGGG
AGGGCTTACCATCTGGCCCCAGTGCTGCAATGATACCGCGAGACCCACGCTCACCGGCTCCAGATTTATC
AGCAATAAACCAGCCAGCCGGAAGGGCCGAGCGCAGAAGTGGTCCTGCAACTTTATCCGCCTCCATCCAG
TCTATTAATTGTTGCCGGGAAGCTAGAGTAAGTAGTTCGCCAGTTAATAGTTTGCGCAACGTTGTTGCCA
TTGCTACAGGCATCGTGGTGTCACGCTCGTCGTTTGGTATGGCTTCATTCAGCTCCGGTTCCCAACGATC
AAGGCGAGTTACATGATCCCCCATGTTGTGCAAAAAAGCGGTTAGCTCCTTCGGTCCTCCGATCGTTGTC
AGAAGTAAGTTGGCCGCAGTGTTATCACTCATGGTTATGGCAGCACTGCATAATTCTCTTACTGTCATGC
CATCCGTAAGATGCTTTTCTGTGACTGGTGAGTACTCAACCAAGTCATTCTGAGAATAGTGTATGCGGCG
ACCGAGTTGCTCTTGCCCGGCGTCAATACGGGATAATACCGCGCCACATAGCAGAACTTTAAAAGTGCTC
ATCATTGGAAAACGTTCTTCGGGGCGAAAACTCTCAAGGATCTTACCGCTGTTGAGATCCAGTTCGATGT
AACCCACTCGTGCACCCAACTGATCTTCAGCATCTTTTACTTTCACCAGCGTTTCTGGGTGAGCAAAAAC
AGGAAGGCAAAATGCCGCAAAAAAGGGAATAAGGGCGACACGGAAATGTTGAATACTCATACTCTTCCTT
TTTCAATATTATTGAAGCATTTATCAGGGTTATTGTCTCATGAGCGGATACATATTTGAATGTATTTAGA
AAAATAAACAAATAGGGGTTCCGCGCACATTTCCCCGAAAAGTG
Features (pLannotate 1.2.2; 21 found; start..end, strand, type, name):
      7..228     -  rep_origin     M13 ori (fragment) (sequence partly withheld): M13 bacteriophage origin of replication; arrow indicates direction of (+) strand synthesis
    228..515     +  CDS            tyr (fragment) (sequence partly withheld): TYRO_ORYLA - Also known as tyro. Experimental evidence at transcript level: Swiss-Prot protein existence level 2. This is a copper-containing oxidase that functions in the formation of pigments such as melanins and other polyphenolic compounds. From Oryzias latipes (Japanese rice fish) (Japanese killifish).
   1097..1117    +  protein_bind   attB4: mutant version of attB; core recombination site for the Gateway® BP reaction BP Clonase™
   2025..2041    -  promoter       copia promoter (fragment): strong promoter from the Drosophila transposable element copia (Sinclair et al., 1986)
   5093..5113    +  protein_bind   attB1: mutant version of attB; core recombination site for the Gateway® BP reaction BP Clonase™
   5123..5818    +  CDS            mKate2: mKate2 is a basic (constitutively fluorescent) red fluorescent protein published in 2009, derived from Entacmaea quadricolor. It is reported to be a rapidly-maturing monomer with moderate acid sensitivity.
   5820..5844    -  protein_bind   attB2: mutant version of attB; recombination site for the Gateway® BP reaction BP Clonase™
   5882..6475    +  CDS            RAB38 (fragment): RAB38_HUMAN - Experimental evidence at protein level: Swiss-Prot protein existence level 1. May be involved in melanosomal transport and docking. Involved in the proper sorting of TYRP1. Involved in peripheral melanosomal distribution of TYRP1 in melanocytes; the function, which probably is implicating vesicle-trafficking, includes cooperation with ANKRD27 and VAMP7 (By similarity). Plays a role in the maturation of phagosomes that engulf pathogens, such as S.aureus and M.tuberculosis (PubMed:21255211). Plays an important role in the control of melanin production and melanosome biogenesis (Pub
   6479..6499    -  protein_bind   attB3: mutant version of attB; core recombination site for the Gateway® BP reaction BP Clonase™
   6503..6523    +  CDS            lacZα (fragment): LacZα fragment of β-galactosidase; lacZ fragment
   6539..6673    -  polyA_signal   SV40 poly(A) signal: SV40 polyadenylation signal
   6696..6779    -  CDS            large T antigen (fragment): large T antigen from SV40 (simian virus 40)
   7345..7385    -  misc_feature   MCS (fragment): pBluescript multiple cloning site
   7398..7416    -  promoter       T3 promoter: promoter for bacteriophage T3 RNA polymerase
   7461..7477    -  protein_bind   lac operator: The lac repressor binds to the lac operator to inhibit transcription in E. coli. This inhibition can be relieved by adding lactose or isopropyl-β-D-thiogalactopyranoside (IPTG). lac repressor encoded by lacI
   7485..7515    -  promoter       lac promoter: promoter for the E. coli lac operon
   7530..7551    -  protein_bind   CAP binding site: CAP binding activates transcription in the presence of cAMP. E. coli catabolite activator protein
   7564..7656    -  CDS            lacI (fragment): lac repressor; lacI; The lac repressor binds to the lac operator to inhibit transcription in E. coli. This inhibition can be relieved by adding lactose or isopropyl-β-D-thiogalactopyranoside (IPTG).
   7839..8427    -  rep_origin     ori: high-copy-number ColE1/pMB1/pBR322/pUC origin of replication
   8598..9458    -  CDS            AmpR: β-lactamase; bla; confers resistance to ampicillin, carbenicillin, and related antibiotics
   9459..9563    -  promoter       AmpR promoter: bla
