>Addgene plasmid #109622 | actc1b-mKate2-rab32b | addgene full sequence | sequence record 221226 | Addgene NGS Result
GCAAGTTTGTACAAAAAAGCAGGCTGCCACCATGGTGAGCGAGCTGATTAAGGAGAACATGCACATGAAG
CTGTACATGGAGGGCACCGTGAACAACCACCACTTCAAGTGCACATCCGAGGGCGAAGGCAAGCCCTACG
AGGGCACCCAGACCATGAGAATCAAGGCGGTCGAGGGCGGCCCTCTCCCCTTCGCCTTCGACATCCTGGC
TACCAGCTTCATGTACGGCAGCAAAACCTTCATCAACCACACCCAGGGCATCCCCGACTTCTTTAAGCAG
TCCTTCCCCGAGGGCTTCACATGGGAGAGAGTCACCACATACGAAGACGGGGGCGTGCTGACCGCTACCC
AGGACACCAGCCTCCAGGACGGCTGCCTCATCTACAACGTCAAGATCAGAGGGGTGAACTTCCCATCCAA
CGGCCCTGTGATGCAGAAGAAAACACTCGGCTGGGAGGCCTCCACCGAGACCCTGTACCCCGCTGACGGC
GGCCTGGAAGGCAGAGCCGACATGGCCCTGAAGCTCGTGGGCGGGGGCCACCTGATCTGCAACTTGAAGA
CCACATACAGATCCAAGAAACCCGCTAAGAACCTCAAGATGCCCGGCGTCTACTATGTGGACAGAAGACT
GGAAAGAATCAAGGAGGCCGACAAAGAGACCTACGTCGAGCAGCACGAGGTGGCTGTGGCCAGATACTGC
GACCTCCCTAGCAAACTGGGGCACAGAGACCCAGCTTTCTTGTACAAAGTGGTGAGGAAAATGTCAGGAG
ACTCAGAGTTAGGATGCACTGAACATTTATTTAAAGTTTTGGTGATTGGAGACCATAAAGTTGGGAAGAG
CAGCTTTGTTAAACTCTATGTGAGGAATCAGTTTTACGAGGAGTTGAAAACCAGTATAGGTGTGGATTTT
TCTATGAAGGTTATCGATTGGGACGCTCACACACGAGTGAGATTGCAGTTTTGGGATATAGCTGGTCAAG
AGCGTGTGCGAGGACTGAATCGTGTGTACTTCAGGGGACCCAGTGGTGCTTTTGTAGTATACGACCTGAC
AAGCGGCTCATCGCTGGATGGGGCTCTGAACTGGAAACGTGAACTCGATTGTCAAGTAATGTTGAAAAAT
GGCCATCCGATCCCTGCTGTTCTGCTGGCTAATAAATGTGATGAGACTAAAGTGAGCCGGAGGAACGCAT
CCCTTCTGGAGAAGCTCTGCCAGGAGAAGGGTTTTACTGGGTGCTTTCAGACTTCAGCAAAGGAGAATAT
CAATGTGGATGAAGCTGCTAAATTTCTTGTGAAGCACATTCTCCAAATTAACGAAGAATCAATGAAAGAA
GAAGAGCAGAAGATTCACCTCAAACCACACACAAACACAAACTCGGTCTGCTGCTGACAACTTTATTATA
CATAGTTGATAATTCACTGGCCGTCGTTTTACGGTACCATCGATGATGATCCAGACATGATAAGATACAT
TGATGAGTTTGGACAAACCACAACTAGAATGCAGTGAAAAAAATGCTTTATTTGTGAAATTTGTGATGCT
ATTGCTTTATTTGTAACCATTATAAGCTGCAATAAACAAGTTAACAACAACAATTGCATTCATTTTATGT
TTCAGGTTCAGGGGGAGGTGTGGGAGGTTTTTTAAAGCAAGTAAAACCTCTACAAATGTGGTATGGCTGA
TTATGATCCTCTAGATCAGATCTGCGAAGATACGGCCACGGGTGCTCTTGATCCTGTGGCTGATTTTGGA
CTGTGCTGCTCGCAGCTGCTGATGAATCACATACTTCCTCCATTTTCTTCCACTGATTGACTGTTATAAT
TTCCCTAATTTCCAGGTCAAGGTGCTGTGCATTGTGGTAATAGATGTGACATGACGTCACTTCCAAAGGA
CCAATGAACATGTCTGACCAATTTCATATAATGTGAAAACGATTTTCATAGGCAGAATAAATAACATTTA
AATTAAACTGGGCATCAGCGCAATTCAATTGGTTTGGTAATAGCAAGGGAAAATAGAATGAAGTGATCTC
CAAAAAATAAGTACTTTTTGACTGTAAATAAAATTGTAAGGAGTAAAAAGTACTTTTTTTTCTAAAAAAA
TGTAATTAAGTAAAAGTAAAAGTATTGATTTTTAATTGTACTCAAGTAAAGTAAAAATCCCCAAAAATAA
TACTTAAGTACAGTAATCAAGTAAAATTACTCAAGTACTTTACACCTCTGGTTCTTGACCCCCTACCTTC
AGCAAGCCCAGCAGATCCACTAGTTCTAGAGCGGCCGCCACCGCGGTGGAGCTCCAGCTTTTGTTCCCTT
TAGTGAGGGTTAATTGCGCGCTTGGCGTAATCATGGTCATAGCTGTTTCCTGTGTGAAATTGTTATCCGC
TCACAATTCCACACAACATACGAGCCGGAAGCATAAAGTGTAAAGCCTGGGGTGCCTAATGAGTGAGCTA
ACTCACATTAATTGCGTTGCGCTCACTGCCCGCTTTCCAGTCGGGAAACCTGTCGTGCCAGCTGCATTAA
TGAATCGGCCAACGCGCGGGGAGAGGCGGTTTGCGTATTGGGCGCTCTTCCGCTTCCTCGCTCACTGACT
CGCTGCGCTCGGTCGTTCGGCTGCGGCGAGCGGTATCAGCTCACTCAAAGGCGGTAATACGGTTATCCAC
AGAATCAGGGGATAACGCAGGAAAGAACATGTGAGCAAAAGGCCAGCAAAAGGCCAGGAACCGTAAAAAG
GCCGCGTTGCTGGCGTTTTTCCATAGGCTCCGCCCCCCTGACGAGCATCACAAAAATCGACGCTCAAGTC
AGAGGTGGCGAAACCCGACAGGACTATAAAGATACCAGGCGTTTCCCCCTGGAAGCTCCCTCGTGCGCTC
TCCTGTTCCGACCCTGCCGCTTACCGGATACCTGTCCGCCTTTCTCCCTTCGGGAAGCGTGGCGCTTTCT
CATAGCTCACGCTGTAGGTATCTCAGTTCGGTGTAGGTCGTTCGCTCCAAGCTGGGCTGTGTGCACGAAC
CCCCCGTTCAGCCCGACCGCTGCGCCTTATCCGGTAACTATCGTCTTGAGTCCAACCCGGTAAGACACGA
CTTATCGCCACTGGCAGCAGCCACTGGTAACAGGATTAGCAGAGCGAGGTATGTAGGCGGTGCTACAGAG
TTCTTGAAGTGGTGGCCTAACTACGGCTACACTAGAAGAACAGTATTTGGTATCTGCGCTCTGCTGAAGC
CAGTTACCTTCGGAAAAAGAGTTGGTAGCTCTTGATCCGGCAAACAAACCACCGCTGGTAGCGGTGGTTT
TTTTGTTTGCAAGCAGCAGATTACGCGCAGAAAAAAAGGATCTCAAGAAGATCCTTTGATCTTTTCTACG
GGGTCTGACGCTCAGTGGAACGAAAACTCACGTTAAGGCATTTTGGTCATGAGATTATCAAAAAGGATCT
TCACCTAGATCCTTTTAAATTAAAAATGAAGTTTTAAATCAATCTAAAGTATATATGAGTAAACTTGGTC
TGACAGTTACCAATGCTTAATCAGTGAGGCACCTATCTCAGCGATCTGTCTATTTCGTTCATCCATAGTT
GCCTGACTCCCCGTCGTGTAGATAACTACGATACGGGAGGGCTTACCATCTGGCCCCAGTGCTGCAATGA
TACCGCGAGACCCACGCTCACCGGCTCCAGATTTATCAGCAATAAACCAGCCAGCCGGAAGGGCCGAGCG
CAGAAGTGGTCCTGCAACTTTATCCGCCTCCATCCAGTCTATTAATTGTTGCCGGGAAGCTAGAGTAAGT
AGTTCGCCAGTTAATAGTTTGCGCAACGTTGTTGCCATTGCTACAGGCATCGTGGTGTCACGCTCGTCGT
TTGGTATGGCTTCATTCAGCTCCGGTTCCCAACGATCAAGGCGAGTTACATGATCCCCCATGTTGTGCAA
AAAAGCGGTTAGCTCCTTCGGTCCTCCGATCGTTGTCAGAAGTAAGTTGGCCGCAGTGTTATCACTCATG
GTTATGGCAGCACTGCATAATTCTCTTACTGTCATGCCATCCGTAAGATGCTTTTCTGTGACTGGTGAGT
ACTCAACCAAGTCATTCTGAGAATAGTGTATGCGGCGACCGAGTTGCTCTTGCCCGGCGTCAATACGGGA
TAATACCGCGCCACATAGCAGAACTTTAAAAGTGCTCATCATTGGAAAACGTTCTTCGGGGCGAAAACTC
TCAAGGATCTTACCGCTGTTGAGATCCAGTTCGATGTAACCCACTCGTGCACCCAACTGATCTTCAGCAT
CTTTTACTTTCACCAGCGTTTCTGGGTGAGCAAAAACAGGAAGGCAAAATGCCGCAAAAAAGGGAATAAG
GGCGACACGGAAATGTTGAATACTCATACTCTTCCTTTTTCAATATTATTGAAGCATTTATCAGGGTTAT
TGTCTCATGAGCGGATACATATTTGAATGTATTTAGAAAAATAAACAAATAGGGGTTCCGCGCACATTTC
CCCGAAAAGTGCCACCTAAATTGTAAGCGTTAATATTTTGTTAAAATTCGCGTTAAATTTTTGTTAAATC
AGCTCATTTTTTAACCAATAGGCCGAAATCGGCAAAATCCCTTATAAATCAAAAGAATAGACCGAGATAG
GGT
[37 nt withheld, positions 4624-4660]
AAAGAACGTGGACTCCAACGTCAAAGG
[32 nt withheld, positions 4688-4719]
GCTGGCTAAGAACTCATCAGCCTCCCCGGTCCATCTACCCACGTACCAATGCACCAATTGGCCACAATGA
CGGCTACTACATGGTGCCATTCCTTCCTCTTTATAGGAATGGAGACTACCTCCTGTCCAACAATGCTCTT
GGATACGAGTACGCCTACCTGTTGGACCCAGGTCATTGCACAACACCAGAAATGCCCTCTGATCTGCAAA
AGACGTGAATATCTGTTCAGACACCCATATCCACTCTGTTCCACACAGGTCAGAGGTTTGTCCAGGAGTT
CTTGACAGAGGTGTAAAAAGTACTCAAAAATTTTACTCAAGTGAAAGTACAAGTACTTAGGGAAAATTTT
ACTCAATTAAAAGTAAAAGTATCTGGCTAGAATCTTACTTGAGTAAAAGTAAAAAAGTACTCCATTAAAA
TTGTACTTGAGTATTAAGGAAGTAAAAGTAAAAGCAAGAAAGAAAACTAGAGATTCTTGTTTAAGCTTTT
AATCTCAAAAAACATTAAATGAAATGCATACAAGGTTTTATCCTGCTTTAGAACTGTTTGTATTTAATTA
TCAAACTATAAGACAGACAATCTAATGCCAGTACACGCTACTCAAAGTTGTAAAACCTCAGATTTAACTT
CAGTAGAAGCTGATTCTCAAAATTGTTAGTGTCAAGCCTAGCTCTTTTGGGGCTGAAAAGCAATCCTGCA
GTGCTGAAAAGCCTCTCACAGGCAGCCGATGCGGGAAGAGGTGTATTAGTCTTGATAGAGAGGCTGCAAA
TAGCAGGAAACGTGAGCAGAGACTCCCTGGTGTCTGAAACACAGGCCAGATGGGCCCTCGAGCAGGAAAC
AGCTATGACCATGATTACGCCAAGCTATCAACTTTGTATAGAAAAGTTGGCACGCGCAGATTCCGTGTGG
GCCTGGTAATATCTTACCATTTTAAGCTATTTTAAGATTAGGGAAAAAAATTAAATAAAACTACTTTAAA
ATTACTTTCCTTAAAAAGCAACATATTTATTTAGTTTTTGTTTAACTGGCTCAAGATTGTAATATTTTAC
TTTTACATGTTTTTTTAAGTACCTAAATGTGTTCAAAAGTAAAGTATGTTATTGTTTTTTTTTTTTAATG
TTAGCTAAGCTTTAAATTGTAATATATTACTTTTAAAAGTGACTTTTTAAAAATGTAAATAAAAAAGTAA
CTATAAATGTGTAATGCATGTTATTTCTGTGGGTTTTTAATTTTCATCTCAACTGGGCTTACAATTTTAA
CATAATAAAAATCAAATCAAATCAAATCAGGCCCTTATTTGTCACATACACTCTTGTATACTGAAATAAA
CTAAATGTTGAGAAAAATTTAAATACACCAAAATAACGCATACCTTTTTTGTAATTACCTAAGTAAAACA
TTTAGTTCCTTTTTTAAGTGACTCAAGATTGTAATCTATTAATTGTAAAAGATAAAACTAGTGATCAATC
TGACGTGCTTCTATGCAGCCTGTGAGATTAATTGTGATGTTTAATTATTAAACAATTTAAATGGATCAAA
CATTTCACATGTGCTTATTGTGTCCAACAAAACCAGCAGAAGCACTTAAAAATATTGCATGACAACATGA
GTTTTTAATGTAAATTATATATACTTCCTAAACGAAGTTAATCATATTTCTAAAATAATAATGTCATTGA
AATATTTAAATAAATGATAAGCTTTAGTTGATTCAACATAAAATTGAAAGCAATAAGGACTTTTTTTTTT
TACAGCGGTGAAGCAAAAGCATGTAATAATCATATAATATAATAAATAAATAAATAAATAATGGCTCTTG
GTGCAAATATGAACACTTTAAATAAATATAGAATAAATATGATCAATAAGTCATAACGATGTGTTTTATG
TTGATTATAATTTAAACATGTTTCTAACGCAAGTTTTAAAAACTGTTTTAAAGTATTATTTTAAGTTATA
AGATCAATTTGACTCAACATTTTGTAGTGAAAATATGTTGTGTAAAATTAATATAATATACACTATAAAA
ATGCAGGGTTCCACACAATACATTAATGTTGTCCCAACACAAATCGATTAAGTTAACAAATATATGTGGA
TTGAACATAAAAAATTAAGTTGTCCCAATGAAATCTCAAGAATTGTGTTGTTTCAGCTCATTTTAAATAA
GTAGTTTTAACAAGTAAAAAATAACATATTTTTGAGTGTGTATATATATATATTACAAAATATAATAATA
TAAAATGTAAAAGATATAAACCATGCTACATATATTTAAGAGCTATTTTGCACATTACTTTTTTGCAAGC
CATTTTAGTGTTTTTTTTACAAATATATATTAGCTAAATATACAATATCTTAAATATACAATTAATCAGA
CATGCAATTAATGCATTTAACCTACATAAAAATACATGATCAACATATGTTTTATGCTGATTACAACTAA
ATCAAACGTAATGAAATTAATTTATAAAAGCGATTTAAATATGTCAATATTTTAAGTTAAAATCACTTGA
AACCTACTATAAATGAACTTAAATTAAAAAAATCTCCTTTAATTCCAATGCAACAGTGTTGTTTTTTCAG
CTGAGGACCCCCGGTGCAGATGGTTGGCCCCCGGCCCGCTATTCTAAGGAAGCCTTTCTTAATTTTAGGG
CGGCGCTGCATGCGCTCAGATCAGATTCACGGGTGGAGAGGGTTATTTTCTCTTTTTTATTTTTTCTTGC
CTGCTCATATTTGGGCCTGTGTGAACCCCAGGCTCCGCCTCGGCCCCCAGGAGCCGCTCTTATTTAAAGG
GGATCCTCGCCTTCAGTCTTCGTCCCAGTGGAAGCATCAGTCTTGTGATAACAACTTGGTGAGTCCTACA
GACCAGCGCTCGACTCTAGGCTTTAAATGCATTGATTTCTCTGGATTAGCTACCGGGAGAGTTTTAACTT
TGCTTATTAGTCTTGTGCTCGAACTGCTAGGTTTAAAGAGTGTTTTCTCTAATGCATGCATGAAGCGACA
GCTGAAAACCAGAAATAGAGCGTTTGTCCTCCTGTTAAACTCTAGCCTTTCTTTGGCATTTGTCAGTCCG
AGTCTTCAGCTGCCGGCAGGAGATTGGGTTTCAGTAACACTTGCTGAGCACAAACTACACGTGCTTTCTT
CAGATTTAATTCATTATTAATCATTCTAGATTTAAATGATGTTCTTACTCATTGCTGATTATTTTAGCCT
TGCGGAGCAGATTAAATGAGCACGTGTTTCATTAAGATTGATTTAAATATAATTAATATTTCACCACTGT
AGTTTTAAAATTGCCTTCTAAGTCATGGTTGATTTTTAATAGGTATCGGCTCTAATTAGATTACTATTTT
GGTTTTTAAATGTTATTTCTATTTCATTTGTAGGCTCGTTTTTAATGTGATTTTATTAGATTCTAGTTTT
AAAATCATCTCTTAGCCTTAATGAGCAGACTGAATGAACATGTTTCATTAAGATTAACTTCATTATAATG
AATTATTTAATCATTCTAGTGGGTTATAAATCAGCTCTATTTAAATTAATTGTCGTGTTTATTTCTATTT
AATTTTTGATTATTTTTTCAGGGTCGTTTTTATGTGATTTTTTCCCGTTTCTAATTTTAAACTAATTGTT
TGATTTTTATATGATTCGACTCTTTTTAAATGAATTGTTTTGCTTTTTTTATTGAGCATATATATATTAT
ACAATTTCAATCAACAATTGTTGTGCTTTTTAAATGTTGTTTCTATTTCATTTCTAGGGTCGATTTTATT
CGATTCTAGTTTTAAAATCGTGATTTTTAACTTCTAACCTTACTGAGCAGACTGAATGAACATGTTTCAT
CAAGATTAACTTCATTATAGTTAATTATTGAATCGTGCTAGTGGTTTATAAATCAGCTCTATTTAAATTA
ATCATCATCATTATTTCTATTTAATTTTTATTATTTCTTTAGGATTATTTTTATGTGATTTTTTTCACGT
TCTAGTTTTAAACTCAATGCTCATTACTGCTCACCCTTGCTGAGCAGTCTTTCGTTAAGATTAAATTAAT
TAATAACCATTCTAGTTTTAAAACAGTGTCTTAAGGCATAGCTGATATTTTACAAGTTTACTATTTAATA
TATCTCCTTTCTTTTTTTAGGGTCGATTTCATCTGATTTGATTAATTTTTATTATCTTCACTAAGCTTTT
TGTTCTAGGTTTTATTCTCAGTATTATTACTGTTATATTTGAACTGAATTTCTCCTCATAGTTTATTCAT
TTTATTTATTTATTTTTTGTTTATTCGCTATTTTGTATTTTAGTTTTTAATTAGAAATTTTATTAGAATC
GTTTTGAACTAGTTTTTATGCACTCTAACATTAATATTAAATCATAACTATTATTTTTATTATAATTTAT
TTGTGTTTATCTTTTTGTGTAGCTTTCATGTGTTTTTATTTTAGTTTTATTATGTTTGCATTGAATTTTT
TGGACTAGTTTATATAACGATATACAGAAAAGCCATGACAACAAATGTTTTTATAATACCTATTAAGTAT
AAGCTAATCAGATTTCCACTATTCTGTTCAAAGTTAACATTATTAGCCATTCTGATGGATCATTTGACAT
TTGTCATATGTCTTTATGAACACTGCTCTTTCAGATGCCACTTTTAAAGCTGTTTTTTACAGTAAATGAA
CGTTTATTATTATGACATTATTTCCTAAGGCCTCTAGAGTACAGCAGGATGTGGCGTGTGCATTACCGTG
TAATTATGCTGACTGTAAATGTGCATTTATAGACTGTCAGCATGTCTGACTGTGCGCTGTTGTGATTGGT
CCTGCACAGACCAAG
Features (pLannotate 1.2.2; 21 found; start..end, strand, type, name):
      2..22      +  protein_bind   attB1: mutant version of attB; core recombination site for the Gateway® BP reaction BP Clonase™
     32..727     +  CDS            mKate2: mKate2 is a basic (constitutively fluorescent) red fluorescent protein published in 2009, derived from Entacmaea quadricolor. It is reported to be a rapidly-maturing monomer with moderate acid sensitivity.
    729..753     -  protein_bind   attB2: mutant version of attB; recombination site for the Gateway® BP reaction BP Clonase™
    791..1384    +  CDS            RAB38 (fragment): RAB38_HUMAN - Experimental evidence at protein level: Swiss-Prot protein existence level 1. May be involved in melanosomal transport and docking. Involved in the proper sorting of TYRP1. Involved in peripheral melanosomal distribution of TYRP1 in melanocytes; the function, which probably is implicating vesicle-trafficking, includes cooperation with ANKRD27 and VAMP7 (By similarity). Plays a role in the maturation of phagosomes that engulf pathogens, such as S.aureus and M.tuberculosis (PubMed:21255211). Plays an important role in the control of melanin production and melanosome biogenesis (Pub
   1388..1408    -  protein_bind   attB3: mutant version of attB; core recombination site for the Gateway® BP reaction BP Clonase™
   1412..1432    +  CDS            lacZα (fragment): LacZα fragment of β-galactosidase; lacZ fragment
   1448..1582    -  polyA_signal   SV40 poly(A) signal: SV40 polyadenylation signal
   1605..1688    -  CDS            large T antigen (fragment): large T antigen from SV40 (simian virus 40)
   2254..2294    -  misc_feature   MCS (fragment): pBluescript multiple cloning site
   2307..2325    -  promoter       T3 promoter: promoter for bacteriophage T3 RNA polymerase
   2370..2386    -  protein_bind   lac operator: The lac repressor binds to the lac operator to inhibit transcription in E. coli. This inhibition can be relieved by adding lactose or isopropyl-β-D-thiogalactopyranoside (IPTG). lac repressor encoded by lacI
   2394..2424    -  promoter       lac promoter: promoter for the E. coli lac operon
   2439..2460    -  protein_bind   CAP binding site: CAP binding activates transcription in the presence of cAMP. E. coli catabolite activator protein
   2473..2565    -  CDS            lacI (fragment): lac repressor; lacI; The lac repressor binds to the lac operator to inhibit transcription in E. coli. This inhibition can be relieved by adding lactose or isopropyl-β-D-thiogalactopyranoside (IPTG).
   2748..3336    -  rep_origin     ori: high-copy-number ColE1/pMB1/pBR322/pUC origin of replication
   3507..4367    -  CDS            AmpR: β-lactamase; bla; confers resistance to ampicillin, carbenicillin, and related antibiotics
   4368..4472    -  promoter       AmpR promoter: bla
   4498..4719    -  rep_origin     M13 ori (fragment) (sequence partly withheld): M13 bacteriophage origin of replication; arrow indicates direction of (+) strand synthesis
   4719..5006    +  CDS            tyr (fragment) (sequence partly withheld): TYRO_ORYLA - Also known as tyro. Experimental evidence at transcript level: Swiss-Prot protein existence level 2. This is a copper-containing oxidase that functions in the formation of pigments such as melanins and other polyphenolic compounds. From Oryzias latipes (Japanese rice fish) (Japanese killifish).
   5588..5608    +  protein_bind   attB4: mutant version of attB; core recombination site for the Gateway® BP reaction BP Clonase™
   6509..6525    -  promoter       copia promoter (fragment): strong promoter from the Drosophila transposable element copia (Sinclair et al., 1986)
