[The description below was written by a language model from this plasmid's Addgene catalogue record and pLannotate feature annotations shown in this document.]
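Description:
actc1b-mKate2-rab32b is a zebrafish expression plasmid assembled by multisite Gateway cloning and intended for muscle-specific expression of a red fluorescent Rab GTPase fusion. It is maintained in E. coli through a high-copy ColE1/pUC origin and selected with ampicillin via the bla (AmpR) gene and its promoter. The catalogue lists pDONR P2R-P3 as the backbone, which is the donor vector for 3' entry clones. However, the sequenced plasmid (about 9.6 kb in both the depositor and repository records, which carry the same features) has attB4, attB1, attB2 and attB3 sites in order. That arrangement indicates a finished three-fragment expression clone in a pBluescript-derived destination vector, which also retains lac promoter/operator, T3 promoter and partial M13 origin remnants.

The roughly 4 kb between attB4 and attB1 occupies the promoter position. It has no meaningful annotation apart from a short, probably spurious copia promoter hit, and from the plasmid name and stated purpose it presumably holds the actc1b muscle actin promoter. The mKate2 coding sequence lies between attB1 and attB2. Between attB2 and attB3 is an open reading frame that the annotation tool matched to human RAB38, a close relative, and this corresponds to zebrafish rab32b. mKate2 is therefore fused to the N terminus of the Rab through the attB2 linker, leaving the Rab C terminus free. An SV40 polyadenylation signal follows the cassette.

A fragment matching medaka tyrosinase upstream of attB4 is the kind of hit often seen with Tol2 transposon arm sequence, but the record does not name any transposon elements. The associated study used such constructs for in vivo cell biological screening of T-tubule formation in zebrafish muscle.
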