Addgene plasmid #109622: actc1b-mKate2-rab32b
Purpose: Muscle specific zebrafish expression of mKate2 fused to rab32b
Depositing lab: Rob Parton. Depositing organization: University of Queensland, Institute for Molecular Bioscience. Publication: In vivo cell biological screening identifies an endocytic capture mechanism for T-tubule formation. Hall TE, Martel N, Ariotti N, Xiong Z, Lo HP, Ferguson C, Rae J, Lim YW, Parton RG. Nat Commun. 2020 Jul 24;11(1):3711. doi: 10.1038/s41467-020-17486-w. PubMed 32709891.
Backbone
  Vector backbone: pDONR p2R-p3
  Vector type: Zebrafish plasmids
Growth in bacteria
  Bacterial resistance: Ampicillin, 100 μg/mL
  Growth temperature: 37°C
  Growth strain: DH5alpha
  Copy number: High Copy
Gene/Insert
  Gene/Insert name: rab32b
  Species: D. rerio (zebrafish)
  Entrez Gene: rab32b
  Tag / fusion protein: mKate2 (N terminal on insert)
  Cloning method: Gateway Cloning
Terms and licenses: Academic/Nonprofit Terms; Industry Terms: Not Available to Industry
How to cite: actc1b-mKate2-rab32b was a gift from Rob Parton (Addgene plasmid # 109622 ; http://n2t.net/addgene:109622 ; RRID:Addgene_109622)
